>Addgene plasmid #100872 | pCMV7.1-Flag-NLS-hSPDEF delta3 | addgene full sequence | sequence record 192982 | Addgene NGS Result
GACATTGATTATTGACTAGTTATTAATAGTAATCAATTACGGGGTCATTAGTTCATAGCCCATATATGGA
GTTCCGCGTTACATAACTTACGGTAAATGGCCCGCCTGGCTGACCGCCCAACGACCCCCGCCCATTGACG
TCAATAATGACGTATGTTCCCATAGTAACGCCAATAGGGACTTTCCATTGACGTCAATGGGTGGAGTATT
TACGGTAAACTGCCCACTTGGCAGTACATCAAGTGTATCATATGCCAAGTCCGCCCCCTATTGACGTCAA
TGACGGTAAATGGCCCGCCTGGCATTATGCCCAGTACATGACCTTACGGGACTTTCCTACTTGGCAGTAC
ATCTACGTATTAGTCATCGCTATTACCATGGTGATGCGGTTTTGGCAGTACACCAATGGGCGTGGATAGC
GGTTTGACTCACGGGGATTTCCAAGTCTCCACCCCATTGACGTCAATGGGAGTTTGTTTTGGCACCAAAA
TCAACGGGACTTTCCAAAATGTCGTAATAACCCCGCCCCGTTGACGCAAATGGGCGGTAGGCGTGTACGG
TGGGAGGTCTATATAAGCAGAGCTCGTTTAGTGAACCGTCAGAATTAACCATGGACTACAAAGACCATGA
CGGTGATTATAAAGATCATGACATCGATTACAAGGATGACGATGACAAGCTTGCGGCCGCGAATTCCGCC
CCCAAGAAAAAGAGAAAGGTGTGCTCCGGGCAGCCCATCCACCTGTGGCAGTTCCTCAAGGAGTTGCTAC
TCAAGCCCCACAGCTATGGCCGCTTCATTAGGTGGCTCAACAAGGAGAAGGGCATCTTCAAAATTGAGGA
CTCAGCCCAGGTGGCCCGGCTGTGGGGCATCCGCAAGAACCGTCCCGCCATGAACTACGACAAGCTGAGC
CGCTCCATCCGCCAGTATTACAAGAAGGGCATCATCCGGAAGCCAGACATCTCCCAGCGCCTCGTCTACC
AGTTCGTGCACCCCATCTGAGGATCCCGGGTGGCATCCCTGTGACCCCTCCCCAGTGCCTCTCCTGGCCC
TGGAAGTTGCCACTCCAGTGCCCACCAGCCTTGTCCTAATAAAATTAAGTTGCATCATTTTGTCTGACTA
GGTGTCCTTCTATAATATTATGGGGTGGAGGGGGGTGGTATGGAGCAAGGGGCAAGTTGGGAAGACAACC
TGTAGGGCCTGCGGGGTCTATTGGGAACCAAGCTGGAGTGCAGTGGCACAATCTTGGCTCACTGCAATCT
CCGCCTCCTGGGTTCAAGCGATTCTCCTGCCTCAGCCTCCCGAGTTGTTGGGATTCCAGGCATGCATGAC
CAGGCTCAGCTAATTTTTGTTTTTTTGGTAGAGACGGGGTTTCACCATATTGGCCAGGCTGGTCTCCAAC
TCCTAATCTCAGGTGATCTACCCACCTTGGCCTCCCAAATTGCTGGGATTACAGGCGTGAACCACTGCTC
CCTTCCCTGTCCTTCTGATTTTAAAATAACTATACCAGCAGGAGGACGTCCAGACACAGCATAGGCTACC
TGGCCATGCCCAACCGGTGGGACATTTGAGTTGCTTGCTTGGCACTGTCCTCTCATGCGTTGGGTCCACT
CAGTAGATGCCTGTTGAATTGGGTACGCGGCCAGCTTGGCTGTGGAATGTGTGTCAGTTAGGGTGTGGAA
AGTCCCCAGGCTCCCCAGCAGGCAGAAGTATGCAAAGCATGCATCTCAATTAGTCAGCAACCAGGTGTGG
AAAGTCCCCAGGCTCCCCAGCAGGCAGAAGTATGCAAAGCATGCATCTCAATTAGTCAGCAACCATAGTC
CCGCCCCTAACTCCGCCCATCCCGCCCCTAACTCCGCCCAGTTCCGCCCATTCTCCGCCCCATGGCTGAC
TAATTTTTTTTATTTATGCAGAGGCCGAGGCCGCCTCGGCCTCTGAGCTATTCCAGAAGTAGTGAGGAGG
CTTTTTTGGAGGCCTAGGCTTTTGCAAAAAGCTCCTCGAGGAACTGAAAAACCAGAAAGTTAATTCCCTA
TAGTGAGTCGTATTAAATTCGTAATCATGTCATAGCTGTTTCCTGTGTGAAATTGTTATCCGCTCACAAT
TCCACACAACATACGAGCCGGAAGCATAAAGTGTAAAGCCTGGGGTGCCTAATGAGTGAGCTAACTCACA
TTAATTGCGTTGCGCTCACTGCCCGCTTTCCAGTCGGGAAACCTGTCGTGCCAGCTGCATTAATGAATCG
GCCAACGCGCGGGGAGAGGCGGTTTGCGTATTGGGCGCTCTTCCGCTTCCTCGCTCACTGACTCGCTGCG
CTCGGTCGTTCGGCTGCGGCGAGCGGTATCAGCTCACTCAAAGGCGGTAATACGGTTATCCACAGAATCA
GGGGATAACGCAGGAAAGAACATGTGAGCAAAAGGCCAGCAAAAGGCCAGGAACCGTAAAAAGGCCGCGT
TGCTGGCGTTTTTCCATAGGCTCCGCCCCCCTGACGAGCATCACAAAAATCGACGCTCAAGTCAGAGGTG
GCGAAACCCGACAGGACTATAAAGATACCAGGCGTTTCCCCCTGGAAGCTCCCTCGTGCGCTCTCCTGTT
CCGACCCTGCCGCTTACCGGATACCTGTCCGCCTTTCTCCCTTCGGGAAGCGTGGCGCTTTCTCATAGCT
CACGCTGTAGGTATCTCAGTTCGGTGTAGGTCGTTCGCTCCAAGCTGGGCTGTGTGCACGAACCCCCCGT
TCAGCCCGACCGCTGCGCCTTATCCGGTAACTATCGTCTTGAGTCCAACCCGGTAAGACACGACTTATCG
CCACTGGCAGCAGCCACTGGTAACAGGATTAGCAGAGCGAGGTATGTAGGCGGTGCTACAGAGTTCTTGA
AGTGGTGGCCTAACTACGGCTACACTAGAAGAACAGTATTTGGTATCTGCGCTCTGCTGAAGCCAGTTAC
CTTCGGAAAAAGAGTTGGTAGCTCTTGATCCGGCAAACAAACCACCGCTGGTAGCGGTGGTTTTTTTGTT
TGCAAGCAGCAGATTACGCGCAGAAAAAAAGGATCTCAAGAAGATCCTTTGATCTTTTCTACGGGGTCTG
ACGCTCAGTGGAACGAAAACTCACGTTAAGGGATTTTGGTCATGAGATTATCAAAAAGGATCTTCACCTA
GATCCTTTTAAATTAAAAATGAAGTTTTAAATCAATCTAAAGTATATATGAGTAAACTTGGTCTGACAGT
TACCAATGCTTAATCAGTGAGGCACCTATCTCAGCGATCTGTCTATTTCGTTCATCCATAGTTGCCTGAC
TCCCCGTCGTGTAGATAACTACGATACGGGAGGGCTTACCATCTGGCCCCAGTGCTGCAATGATACCGCG
AGACCCACGCTCACCGGCTCCAGATTTATCAGCAATAAACCAGCCAGCCGGAAGGGCCGAGCGCAGAAGT
GGTCCTGCAACTTTATCCGCCTCCATCCAGTCTATTAATTGTTGCCGGGAAGCTAGAGTAAGTAGTTCGC
CAGTTAATAGTTTGCGCAACGTTGTTGCCATTGCTACAGGCATCGTGGTGTCACGCTCGTCGTTTGGTAT
GGCTTCATTCAGCTCCGGTTCCCAACGATCAAGGCGAGTTACATGATCCCCCATGTTGTGCAAAAAAGCG
GTTAGCTCCTTCGGTCCTCCGATCGTTGTCAGAAGTAAGTTGGCCGCAGTGTTATCACTCATGGTTATGG
CAGCACTGCATAATTCTCTTACTGTCATGCCATCCGTAAGATGCTTTTCTGTGACTGGTGAGTACTCAAC
CAAGTCATTCTGAGAATAGTGTATGCGGCGACCGAGTTGCTCTTGCCCGGCGTCAATACGGGATAATACC
GCGCCACATAGCAGAACTTTAAAAGTGCTCATCATTGGAAAACGTTCTTCGGGGCGAAAACTCTCAAGGA
TCTTACCGCTGTTGAGATCCAGTTCGATGTAACCCACTCGTGCACCCAACTGATCTTCAGCATCTTTTAC
TTTCACCAGCGTTTCTGGGTGAGCAAAAACAGGAAGGCAAAATGCCGCAAAAAAGGGAATAAGGGCGACA
CGGAAATGTTGAATACTCATACTCTTCCTTTTTCAATATTATTGAAGCATTTATCAGGGTTATTGTCTCA
TGAGCGGATACATATTTGAATGTATTTAGAAAAATAAACAAATAGGGGTTCCGCGCACATTTCCCCGAAA
AGTGCCACCTG
[124 nt withheld, positions 4212-4335]
C
[91 nt withheld, positions 4337-4427]
A
[49 nt withheld, positions 4429-4477]
CCTTTGACGTTGGAGTCCACGTTCTTT
[37 nt withheld, positions 4505-4541]
ACCCTATCTCGGTCTATTCTTTTGATTTATAAGGGATTTTGCCGATTTCGGCCTATTGGTTAAAAAATGA
GCTGATTTAACAAAAATTTAACGCGAATTTTAACAAAATATTAACGCTTACAATTTCCATTCGCCATTCA
GGCTGCGCAACTGTTGGGAAGGGCGATCGGTGCGGGCCTCTTCGCTATTACGCCAGCTGGCGAAAGGGGG
ATGTGCTGCAAGGCGATTAAGTTGGGTAACGCCAGGGTTTTCCCAGTCACGACGTTGTAAAACGACGGCC
AGTGCCAAGCTGATCTATACATTGAATCAATATTGGCAATTAGCCATATTAGTCATTGGTTATATAGCAT
AAATCAATATTGGCTATTGGCCATTGCATACGTTGTATCTATATCATAATATGTACATTTATATTGGCTC
ATGTCCAATATGACCGCCATGTT
Features (pLannotate 1.2.2; 16 found; start..end, strand, type, name):
      1..380     +  enhancer       CMV enhancer: human cytomegalovirus immediate early enhancer
    382..581     +  promoter       CMV promoter: human cytomegalovirus (CMV) immediate early promoter
    614..679     +  CDS            3xFLAG: three tandem FLAG® epitope tags, followed by an enterokinase cleavage site
    722..997     +  CDS            SPDEF (fragment): SPDEF_HUMAN - Also known as PDEF, PSE. Experimental evidence at protein level: Swiss-Prot protein existence level 1. May function as an androgen-independent transactivator of the prostate-specific antigen (PSA) promoter. Binds to 5'-GGAT-3' DNA sequences. May play a role in the regulation of the prostate gland and/or prostate cancer development. Acts as a transcriptional activator for SERPINB5 promoter. From Homo sapiens (Human).
   1008..1630    +  polyA_signal   hGH poly(A) signal: human growth hormone polyadenylation signal
   1659..1988    +  promoter       SV40 promoter: SV40 enhancer and early promoter
   2027..2045    -  promoter       T7 promoter: promoter for bacteriophage T7 RNA polymerase
   2083..2099    -  protein_bind   lac operator: The lac repressor binds to the lac operator to inhibit transcription in E. coli. This inhibition can be relieved by adding lactose or isopropyl-β-D-thiogalactopyranoside (IPTG). lac repressor encoded by lacI
   2107..2137    -  promoter       lac promoter: promoter for the E. coli lac operon
   2152..2173    -  protein_bind   CAP binding site: CAP binding activates transcription in the presence of cAMP. E. coli catabolite activator protein
   2186..2278    -  CDS            lacI (fragment): lac repressor; lacI; The lac repressor binds to the lac operator to inhibit transcription in E. coli. This inhibition can be relieved by adding lactose or isopropyl-β-D-thiogalactopyranoside (IPTG).
   2461..3049    -  rep_origin     ori: high-copy-number ColE1/pMB1/pBR322/pUC origin of replication
   3220..4080    -  CDS            AmpR: β-lactamase; bla; confers resistance to ampicillin, carbenicillin, and related antibiotics
   4081..4185    -  promoter       AmpR promoter: bla
   4212..4640    +  rep_origin     f1 ori (sequence partly withheld): f1 bacteriophage origin of replication; arrow indicates direction of (+) strand synthesis
   4671..4825    -  CDS            lacZα (fragment): LacZα fragment of β-galactosidase; lacZ fragment
