[The description below was written by a language model from this plasmid's Addgene catalogue record and pLannotate feature annotations shown in this document.]
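Description:
pCMV7.1-Flag-NLS-hSPDEF delta3 is a mammalian expression plasmid of about 5 kb, built on the commercial p3XFlag-CMV7.1 backbone, that produces a truncated form of the human ETS-family transcription factor SPDEF (also called PDEF). It is maintained in E. coli as a high-copy plasmid through a ColE1/pUC-type origin and selected with ampicillin via the β-lactamase gene. An f1 phage origin is also present, along with leftover lac promoter/operator, lacI and lacZα fragments and a T7 promoter that are backbone remnants rather than functional parts of the payload.

The expression cassette is driven by the human cytomegalovirus immediate early enhancer and promoter and terminated by the human growth hormone polyadenylation signal. The open reading frame begins with the backbone-encoded 3xFLAG epitope, which includes an enterokinase cleavage site, followed by the SPDEF fragment cloned between EcoRI and BamHI. The record describes the insert as residues 244–335 of the protein, and the annotated SPDEF fragment of 276 nt agrees with a piece of that size. The plasmid name indicates a nuclear localization signal between the tag and the insert. This element is not annotated separately in the feature table, though a short unannotated gap lies between the 3xFLAG and SPDEF features where it could sit. An SV40 enhancer/early promoter follows the poly(A) signal, but no mammalian selection marker is annotated, so the construct appears suited to transient transfection.

The plasmid belongs to a study of how SPDEF affects β-catenin transcriptional targets and quiescence in colorectal cancer cells. The "delta3" name suggests it is one of a set of truncation constructs, with the FLAG tag allowing detection or immunoprecipitation of the fragment.
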