Addgene plasmid #100872: pCMV7.1-Flag-NLS-hSPDEF delta3
Purpose: Mammalian expression of human SPDEF truncation
Depositing lab: Noah Shroyer. Depositing organization: Baylor College of Medicine. Publication: SPDEF Induces Quiescence of Colorectal Cancer Cells by Changing the Transcriptional Targets of beta-catenin. Lo YH, Noah TK, Chen MS, Zou W, Borras E, Vilar E, Shroyer NF. Gastroenterology. 2017 Jul;153(1):205-218.e8. doi: 10.1053/j.gastro.2017.03.048. Epub 2017 Apr 5. PubMed 28390865.
Backbone
  Vector backbone: p3XFlag-CMV7.1
  Backbone manufacturer: Sigma-Aldrich
  Vector type: Mammalian Expression
Growth in bacteria
  Bacterial resistance: Ampicillin, 100 μg/mL
  Growth temperature: 37°C
  Growth strain: DH5alpha
  Copy number: High Copy
Gene/Insert
  Gene/Insert name: SPDEF
  Species: H. sapiens (human)
  Mutation: truncated protein 244-335aa
  Entrez Gene: SPDEF (a.k.a. PDEF, bA375E1.3)
  Promoter: CMV
  Tag / fusion protein: 3xFLAG (N terminal on backbone)
  Cloning method: Restriction Enzyme; 5′ cloning site EcoRI (unknown if destroyed); 3′ cloning site BamHI (unknown if destroyed)
Terms and licenses: Academic/Nonprofit Terms; Industry Terms: Not Available to Industry
How to cite: pCMV7.1-Flag-NLS-hSPDEF delta3 was a gift from Noah Shroyer (Addgene plasmid # 100872 ; http://n2t.net/addgene:100872 ; RRID:Addgene_100872)
